>Addgene plasmid #215636 | pGAL4-DBD-CEBPa_WT(N)-IS15 | addgene full sequence | sequence record 427258 | Addgene NGS Result
GACATTGATTATTGACTAGTTATTAATAGTAATCAATTACGGGGTCATTAGTTCATAGCCCATATATGGA
GTTCCGCGTTACATAACTTACGGTAAATGGCCCGCCTGGCTGACCGCCCAACGACCCCCGCCCATTGACG
TCAATAATGACGTATGTTCCCATAGTAACGCCAATAGGGACTTTCCATTGACGTCAATGGGTGGAGTATT
TACGGTAAACTGCCCACTTGGCAGTACATCAAGTGTATCATATGCCAAGTACGCCCCCTATTGACGTCAA
TGACGGTAAATGGCCCGCCTGGCATTATGCCCAGTACATGACCTTATGGGACTTTCCTACTTGGCAGTAC
ATCTACGTATTAGTCATCGCTATTACCATGGTGATGCGGTTTTGGCAGTACATCAATGGGCGTGGATAGC
GGTTTGACTCACGGGGATTTCCAAGTCTCCACCCCATTGACGTCAATGGGAGTTTGTTTTGGCACCAAAA
TCAACGGGACTTTCCAAAATGTCGTAACAACTCCGCCCCATTGACGCAAATGGGCGGTAGGCGTGTACGG
TGGGAGGTCTATATAAGCAGAGCTCTCTGGCTAACTAGAGAACCCACTGCTTACTGGCTTATCGAAATTA
ATACGACTCACTATAGGGAGACCCAAGCTTGGTACCGAGCTCGGATCCACTAGTAACGGCCGCCAGTGTG
CTGGAATTCATGAAGCTACTGTCTTCTATCGAACAAGCATGCGATATTTGCCGACTTAAAAAGCTCAAGT
GCTCCAAAGAAAAACCGAAGTGCGCCAAGTGTCTGAAGAACAACTGGGAGTGTCGCTACTCTCCCAAAAC
CAAAAGGTCTCCGCTGACTAGGGCACATCTGACAGAAGTGGAATCAAGGCTAGAAAGACTGGAACAGCTA
TTTCTACTGATTTTTCCTCGAGAAGACCTTGACATGATTTTGAAAATGGATTCTTTACAGGATATAAAAG
CATTGTTAACAGGATTATTTGTACAAGATAATGTGAATAAAGATGCCGTCACAGATAGATTGGCTTCAGT
GGAGACTGATATGCCTCTAACATTGAGACAGCATAGAATAAGTGCGACATCATCATCGGAAGAGAGTAGT
AACAAAGGTCAAAGACAGTTGACTGTATCGGCGATAATGCGCGGGCGCGGGCGAGCAGGGTCTCCGGGTG
GAAGAAGAAGAAGGCCAGCCCAAGCAGGTGGACGGCGGGGCTCTCCCTGTCGTGAAAATAGTAATTCACC
AATGGAAAGTGCTGATTTCTATGAAGCCGAACCAAGACCGCCAATGAGTTCCCATTTACAATCACCACCC
CATGCACCTAGTTCCGCAGCTTTTGGTTTCCCAAGAGGAGCTGGTCCGGCCCAACCGCCTGCTCCGCCCG
CTGCTCCCGAACCTTTAGGTGGGATATGTGAACATGAAACATCTATTGATATTTCTGCTTATATTGATCC
CGCAGCTTTTAATGATGAATTTCTCGCGGATTTTCTCCAACATTCACGCCAACAAGAGAAAGCTAAAGCT
GCTGTTGGTTTTCCAACCGGCGGCGGCGGTGGTGGGGATGATCCCGGTGCACCAGCTTATGGTCCAGGTG
GTGCAGTGATGCCTGGCGGGGCACATGGTCCCCCATATCCAGGTGGATGTGCAGCGGCTGGGCTCGATGG
ACGGTTGGAACCATATTTGGAAAGAGTGGGCGCTCCCGCCTTGAGACCTTTGGTCATAAAATATCAAGAA
CCAAGGGAAGAAGACGAGGCAAAACAACTCGCCCTTGCATTTGGTTTGCCCCAACCCCCACCACCACCTC
CTCCGAGCCATCCACATTATCCACATCCTCCTCCAGCACATTTGGCTGCACCTCATTTACAGCAGTTCAT
CGCGCACTGCGGCCAGTGAGTCTAGAGGGCCCTATTCTATAGTGTCACCTAAATGCTAGAGCTCGCTGAT
CAGCCTCGACTGTGCCTTCTAGTTGCCAGCCATCTGTTGTTTGCCCCTCCCCCGTGCCTTCCTTGACCCT
GGAAGGTGCCACTCCCACTGTCCTTTCCTAATAAAATGAGGAAATTGCATCGCATTGTCTGAGTAGGTGT
CATTCTATTCTGGGGGGTGGGGTGGGGCAGGACAGCAAGGGGGAGGATTGGGAAGACAATAGCAGGCATG
CTGGGGATGCGGTGGGCTCTATGGCTTCTGAGGCGGAAAGAACCAGCTGGGGCTCTAGGGGGTATCCCC
[124 nt withheld, positions 2240-2363]
C
[91 nt withheld, positions 2365-2455]
A
[49 nt withheld, positions 2457-2505]
CCTTTGACGTTGGAGTCCACGTTCTTT
[37 nt withheld, positions 2533-2569]
ACCCTATCTCGGTCTATTCTTTTGATTTATAAGGGATTTTGCCGATTTCGGCCTATTGGTTAAAAAATGA
GCTGATTTAACAAAAATTTAACGCGAATTAATTCTGTGGAATGTGTGTCAGTTAGGGTGTGGAAAGTCCC
CAGGCTCCCCAGCAGGCAGAAGTATGCAAAGCATGCATCTCAATTAGTCAGCAACCAGGTGTGGAAAGTC
CCCAGGCTCCCCAGCAGGCAGAAGTATGCAAAGCATGCATCTCAATTAGTCAGCAACCATAGTCCCGCCC
CTAACTCCGCCCATCCCGCCCCTAACTCCGCCCAGTTCCGCCCATTCTCCGCCCCATGGCTGACTAATTT
TTTTTATTTATGCAGAGGCCGAGGCCGCCTCTGCCTCTGAGCTATTCCAGAAGTAGTGAGGAGGCTTTTT
TGGAGGCCTAGGCTTTTGCAAAAAGCTCCCGGGAGCTTGTATATCCATTTTCGGATCTGATCAAGAGACA
GGATGAGGATCGTTTCGCATGATTGAACAAGATGGATTGCACGCAGGTTCTCCGGCCGCTTGGGTGGAGA
GGCTATTCGGCTATGACTGGGCACAACAGACAATCGGCTGCTCTGATGCCGCCGTGTTCCGGCTGTCAGC
GCAGGGGCGCCCGGTTCTTTTTGTCAAGACCGACCTGTCCGGTGCCCTGAATGAACTGCAGGACGAGGCA
GCGCGGCTATCGTGGCTGGCCACGACGGGCGTTCCTTGCGCAGCTGTGCTCGACGTTGTCACTGAAGCGG
GAAGGGACTGGCTGCTATTGGGCGAAGTGCCGGGGCAGGATCTCCTGTCATCTCACCTTGCTCCTGCCGA
GAAAGTATCCATCATGGCTGATGCAATGCGGCGGCTGCATACGCTTGATCCGGCTACCTGCCCATTCGAC
CACCAAGCGAAACATCGCATCGAGCGAGCACGTACTCGGATGGAAGCCGGTCTTGTCGATCAGGATGATC
TGGACGAAGAGCATCAGGGGCTCGCGCCAGCCGAACTGTTCGCCAGGCTCAAGGCGCGCATGCCCGACGG
CGAGGATCTCGTCGTGACCCATGGCGATGCCTGCTTGCCGAATATCATGGTGGAAAATGGCCGCTTTTCT
GGATTCATCGACTGTGGCCGGCTGGGTGTGGCGGACCGCTATCAGGACATAGCGTTGGCTACCCGTGATA
TTGCTGAAGAGCTTGGCGGCGAATGGGCTGACCGCTTCCTCGTGCTTTACGGTATCGCCGCTCCCGATTC
GCAGCGCATCGCCTTCTATCGCCTTCTTGACGAGTTCTTCTGAGCGGGACTCTGGGGTTCGAAATGACCG
ACCAAGCGACGCCCAACCTGCCATCACGAGATTTCGATTCCACCGCCGCCTTCTATGAAAGGTTGGGCTT
CGGAATCGTTTTCCGGGACGCCGGCTGGATGATCCTCCAGCGCGGGGATCTCATGCTGGAGTTCTTCGCC
CACCCCAACTTGTTTATTGCAGCTTATAATGGTTACAAATAAAGCAATAGCATCACAAATTTCACAAATA
AAGCATTTTTTTCACTGCATTCTAGTTGTGGTTTGTCCAAACTCATCAATGTATCTTATCATGTCTGTAT
ACCGTCGACCTCTAGCTAGAGCTTGGCGTAATCATGGTCATAGCTGTTTCCTGTGTGAAATTGTTATCCG
CTCACAATTCCACACAACATACGAGCCGGAAGCATAAAGTGTAAAGCCTGGGGTGCCTAATGAGTGAGCT
AACTCACATTAATTGCGTTGCGCTCACTGCCCGCTTTCCAGTCGGGAAACCTGTCGTGCCAGCTGCATTA
ATGAATCGGCCAACGCGCGGGGAGAGGCGGTTTGCGTATTGGGCGCTCTTCCGCTTCCTCGCTCACTGAC
TCGCTGCGCTCGGTCGTTCGGCTGCGGCGAGCGGTATCAGCTCACTCAAAGGCGGTAATACGGTTATCCA
CAGAATCAGGGGATAACGCAGGAAAGAACATGTGAGCAAAAGGCCAGCAAAAGGCCAGGAACCGTAAAAA
GGCCGCGTTGCTGGCGTTTTTCCATAGGCTCCGCCCCCCTGACGAGCATCACAAAAATCGACGCTCAAGT
CAGAGGTGGCGAAACCCGACAGGACTATAAAGATACCAGGCGTTTCCCCCTGGAAGCTCCCTCGTGCGCT
CTCCTGTTCCGACCCTGCCGCTTACCGGATACCTGTCCGCCTTTCTCCCTTCGGGAAGCGTGGCGCTTTC
TCATAGCTCACGCTGTAGGTATCTCAGTTCGGTGTAGGTCGTTCGCTCCAAGCTGGGCTGTGTGCACGAA
CCCCCCGTTCAGCCCGACCGCTGCGCCTTATCCGGTAACTATCGTCTTGAGTCCAACCCGGTAAGACACG
ACTTATCGCCACTGGCAGCAGCCACTGGTAACAGGATTAGCAGAGCGAGGTATGTAGGCGGTGCTACAGA
GTTCTTGAAGTGGTGGCCTAACTACGGCTACACTAGAAGAACAGTATTTGGTATCTGCGCTCTGCTGAAG
CCAGTTACCTTCGGAAAAAGAGTTGGTAGCTCTTGATCCGGCAAACAAACCACCGCTGGTAGCGGTGGTT
TTTTTGTTTGCAAGCAGCAGATTACGCGCAGAAAAAAAGGATCTCAAGAAGATCCTTTGATCTTTTCTAC
GGGGTCTGACGCTCAGTGGAACGAAAACTCACGTTAAGGGATTTTGGTCATGAGATTATCAAAAAGGATC
TTCACCTAGATCCTTTTAAATTAAAAATGAAGTTTTAAATCAATCTAAAGTATATATGAGTAAACTTGGT
CTGACAGTTACCAATGCTTAATCAGTGAGGCACCTATCTCAGCGATCTGTCTATTTCGTTCATCCATAGT
TGCCTGACTTCCCGTCGTGTAGATAACTACGATACGGGAGGGCTTACCATCTGGCCCCAGTGCTGCAATG
ATACCGCGAGACCCACGCTCACCGGCTCCAGATTTATCAGCAATAAACCAGCCAGCCGGAAGGGCCGAGC
GCAGAAGTGGTCCTGCAACTTTATCCGCCTCCATCCAGTCTATTAATTGTTGCCGGGAAGCTAGAGTAAG
TAGTTCGCCAGTTAATAGTTTGCGCAACGTTGTTGCCATTGCTACAGGCATCGTGGTGTCACGCTCGTCG
TTTGGTATGGCTTCATTCAGCTCCGGTTCCCAACGATCAAGGCGAGTTACATGATCCCCCATGTTGTGCA
AAAAAGCGGTTAGCTCCTTCGGTCCTCCGATCGTTGTCAGAAGTAAGTTGGCCGCAGTGTTATCACTCAT
GGTTATGGCAGCACTGCATAATTCTCTTACTGTCATGCCATCCGTAAGATGCTTTTCTGTGACTGGTGAG
TACTCAACCAAGTCATTCTGAGAATAGTGTATGCGGCGACCGAGTTGCTCTTGCCCGGCGTCAATACGGG
ATAATACCGCGCCACATAGCAGAACTTTAAAAGTGCTCATCATTGGAAAACGTTCTTCGGGGCGAAAACT
CTCAAGGATCTTACCGCTGTTGAGATCCAGTTCGATGTAACCCACTCGTGCACCCAACTGATCTTCAGCA
TCTTTTACTTTCACCAGCGTTTCTGGGTGAGCAAAAACAGGAAGGCAAAATGCCGCAAAAAAGGGAATAA
GGGCGACACGGAAATGTTGAATACTCATACTCTTCCTTTTTCAATATTATTGAAGCATTTATCAGGGTTA
TTGTCTCATGAGCGGATACATATTTGAATGTATTTAGAAAAATAAACAAATAGGGGTTCCGCGCACATTT
CCCCGAAAAGTGCCACCTGACGTCGACGGATCGGGAGATCTCCCGATCCCCTATGGTGCACTCTCAGTAC
AATCTGCTCTGATGCCGCATAGTTAAGCCAGTATCTGCTCCCTGCTTGTGTGTTGGAGGTCGCTGAGTAG
TGCGCGAGCAAAATTTAAGCTACAACAAGGCAAGGCTTGACCGACAATTGCATGAAGAATCTGCTTAGGG
TTAGGCGTTTTGCGCTGCTTCGCGATGTACGGGCCAGATATACGCGTT
Features (pLannotate 1.2.2; 22 found; start..end, strand, type, name):
      1..380     +  enhancer       CMV enhancer: human cytomegalovirus immediate early enhancer
    381..584     +  promoter       CMV promoter: human cytomegalovirus (CMV) immediate early promoter
    580..613     +  LTR            5' LTR (truncated) (fragment): truncated 5' long terminal repeat (LTR) from HIV-1
    629..647     +  promoter       T7 promoter: promoter for bacteriophage T7 RNA polymerase
    710..1150    +  CDS            GAL4 DNA binding domain: DNA binding domain of the GAL4 transcriptional activator; Saccharomyces cerevisiae GAL4 (truncated)
   1262..1906    +  CDS            CEBPA (fragment): CEBPA_HUMAN - Also known as CEBP From Homo sapiens (Human).
   1926..1944    -  promoter       SP6 promoter: promoter for bacteriophage SP6 RNA polymerase
   1970..2194    +  polyA_signal   bGH poly(A) signal: bovine growth hormone polyadenylation signal
   2198..2219    +  promoter       SV40 promoter (fragment): SV40 enhancer and early promoter
   2240..2668    +  rep_origin     f1 ori (sequence partly withheld): f1 bacteriophage origin of replication; arrow indicates direction of (+) strand synthesis
   2682..3011    +  promoter       SV40 promoter: SV40 enhancer and early promoter
   3078..3869    +  CDS            neo: KKA2_KLEPN - Also known as kan, nptII. Experimental evidence at protein level: Swiss-Prot protein existence level 1. Resistance to kanamycin, neomycin, paromomycin, ribostamycin, butirosin and gentamicin B. From Klebsiella pneumoniae.
   3893..4051    +  CDS            ble (fragment): BLE_KLEPN - Experimental evidence at protein level: Swiss-Prot protein existence level 1. Binding protein with a strong affinity to the bleomycin family of antibiotics. Binds to CL990; an antimitotic-antibiotic compound. From Klebsiella pneumoniae.
   4046..4167    +  polyA_signal   SV40 poly(A) signal: SV40 polyadenylation signal
   4240..4256    -  protein_bind   lac operator: The lac repressor binds to the lac operator to inhibit transcription in E. coli. This inhibition can be relieved by adding lactose or isopropyl-β-D-thiogalactopyranoside (IPTG). lac repressor encoded by lacI
   4264..4294    -  promoter       lac promoter: promoter for the E. coli lac operon
   4309..4330    -  protein_bind   CAP binding site: CAP binding activates transcription in the presence of cAMP. E. coli catabolite activator protein
   4343..4435    -  CDS            lacI (fragment): lac repressor; lacI; The lac repressor binds to the lac operator to inhibit transcription in E. coli. This inhibition can be relieved by adding lactose or isopropyl-β-D-thiogalactopyranoside (IPTG).
   4618..5206    -  rep_origin     ori: high-copy-number ColE1/pMB1/pBR322/pUC origin of replication
   5377..6237    -  CDS            AmpR: β-lactamase; bla; confers resistance to ampicillin, carbenicillin, and related antibiotics
   6238..6342    -  promoter       AmpR promoter: bla
   6401..6453    -  misc_feature   bom (fragment): basis of mobility region from pBR322
