[The description below was written by a language model from this plasmid's Addgene catalogue record and pLannotate feature annotations shown in this document.]
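Description:
pGAL4-DBD-CEBPa_WT(N)-IS15 is a 6.6 kb mammalian expression plasmid built on the pGAL4-DBD-MCS backbone, whose layout resembles a standard CMV-driven, pcDNA3-type vector. It is propagated in E. coli through a high-copy ColE1/pUC origin and selected with ampicillin via the β-lactamase gene. An f1 origin is also present. For selection in mammalian cells it carries a neomycin/kanamycin phosphotransferase gene driven by the SV40 enhancer/early promoter and terminated by an SV40 poly(A) signal. The short ble, lacI, lac promoter/operator, HIV-1 LTR and bom annotations are fragmentary backbone remnants rather than functional modules.

The expression cassette uses the human CMV immediate-early enhancer and promoter to drive an open reading frame that begins with the DNA-binding domain of yeast GAL4. This is followed by a roughly 650 bp fragment of human CEBPA inserted by Gibson assembly, and the transcript ends at a bovine growth hormone poly(A) signal. T7 and SP6 promoters flank the insert and can serve for in vitro transcription or as sequencing primer sites. The name suggests that the CEBPA portion is an N-terminal segment in a wild-type context carrying a variant designated IS15, but the record does not define what IS15 means.

The stated purpose is overexpression of the Gal4-DBD–CEBPA fusion. Fusions of this kind are generally used to tether a candidate transcription factor region to GAL4 UAS sites on a co-transfected reporter, so that its activation capacity can be measured independently of its native DNA binding. This fits the associated study of activity and specificity in human transcription factors.
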