Addgene plasmid #215636: pGAL4-DBD-CEBPa_WT(N)-IS15
Purpose: For overexpression of Gal4-DBD CEBPa WT(N) IS15
Depositing lab: Denes Hnisz. Depositing organization: Max Planck Institute for Molecular Genetics. Publication: An activity-specificity trade-off encoded in human transcription factors. Naderi J, Magalhaes AP, Kibar G, Stik G, Zhang Y, Mackowiak SD, Wieler HM, Rossi F, Buschow R, Christou-Kent M, Alcoverro-Bertran M, Graf T, Vingron M, Hnisz D. Nat Cell Biol. 2024 Aug;26(8):1309-1321. doi: 10.1038/s41556-024-01411-0. Epub 2024 Jul 5. PubMed 38969762.
Backbone
  Vector backbone: pGAL4-DBD-MCS
  Vector type: Mammalian Expression
Growth in bacteria
  Bacterial resistance: Ampicillin, 100 μg/mL
  Growth temperature: 37°C
  Growth strain: DH5alpha
  Copy number: High Copy
Gene/Insert
  Gene/Insert name: CEBPa(N) IS15
  Species: H. sapiens (human)
  Entrez Gene: CEBPA (a.k.a. C/EBP-alpha, CEBP)
  Cloning method: Gibson Cloning
Terms and licenses: Academic/Nonprofit Terms; Industry Terms: Not Available to Industry
How to cite: pGAL4-DBD-CEBPa_WT(N)-IS15 was a gift from Denes Hnisz (Addgene plasmid # 215636 ; http://n2t.net/addgene:215636 ; RRID:Addgene_215636)
